>Addgene plasmid #217482 | pcDNA3.1-Zeo-BFP-P2A-ppViperin | addgene full sequence | sequence record 430344 | Addgene NGS Result
GACGGATCGGGAGATCTCCCGATCCCCTATGGTGCACTCTCAGTACAATCTGCTCTGATGCCGCATAGTT
AAGCCAGTATCTGCTCCCTGCTTGTGTGTTGGAGGTCGCTGAGTAGTGCGCGAGCAAAATTTAAGCTACA
ACAAGGCAAGGCTTGACCGACAATTGCATGAAGAATCTGCTTAGGGTTAGGCGTTTTGCGCTGCTTCGCG
ATGTACGGGCCAGATATACGCGTTGACATTGATTATTGACTAGTTATTAATAGTAATCAATTACGGGGTC
ATTAGTTCATAGCCCATATATGGAGTTCCGCGTTACATAACTTACGGTAAATGGCCCGCCTGGCTGACCG
CCCAACGACCCCCGCCCATTGACGTCAATAATGACGTATGTTCCCATAGTAACGCCAATAGGGACTTTCC
ATTGACGTCAATGGGTGGAGTATTTACGGTAAACTGCCCACTTGGCAGTACATCAAGTGTATCATATGCC
AAGTACGCCCCCTATTGACGTCAATGACGGTAAATGGCCCGCCTGGCATTATGCCCAGTACATGACCTTA
TGGGACTTTCCTACTTGGCAGTACATCTACGTATTAGTCATCGCTATTACCATGGTGATGCGGTTTTGGC
AGTACATCAATGGGCGTGGATAGCGGTTTGACTCACGGGGATTTCCAAGTCTCCACCCCATTGACGTCAA
TGGGAGTTTGTTTTGGCACCAAAATCAACGGGACTTTCCAAAATGTCGTAACAACTCCGCCCCATTGACG
CAAATGGGCGGTAGGCGTGTACGGTGGGAGGTCTATATAAGCAGAGCTCTCTGGCTAACTAGAGAACCCA
CTGCTTACTGGCTTATCGAAATTAATACGACTCACTATAGGGAGACCCAAGCTGGCTAGCGTTTAAACGG
GCCCTCTAGACTCGAGATGAGCGAGCTGATTAAGGAGAACATGCACATGAAGCTGTACATGGAGGGCACC
GTGGACAACCATCACTTCAAGTGCACATCCGAGGGCGAAGGCAAGCCCTACGAGGGCACCCAGACCATGA
GAATCAAGGTGGTCGAGGGCGGCCCTCTCCCCTTCGCCTTCGACATCCTGGCTACTAGCTTCCTCTACGG
CAGCAAGACCTTCATCAACCACACCCAGGGCATCCCCGACTTCTTCAAGCAGTCCTTCCCTGAGGGCTTC
ACATGGGAGAGAGTCACCACATACGAAGACGGGGGCGTGCTGACCGCTACCCAGGACACCAGCCTCCAGG
ACGGCTGCCTCATCTACAACGTCAAGATCAGAGGGGTGAACTTCACATCCAACGGCCCTGTGATGCAGAA
GAAAACACTCGGCTGGGAGGCCTTCACCGAGACGCTGTACCCCGCTGACGGCGGCCTGGAAGGCAGAAAC
GACATGGCCCTGAAGCTCGTGGGCGGGAGCCATCTGATCGCAAACATCAAGACCACATATAGATCCAAGA
AACCCGCTAAGAACCTCAAGATGCCTGGCGTCTACTATGTGGACTACAGACTGGAAAGAATCAAGGAGGC
CAACAACGAGACCTACGTCGAGCAGCACGAGGTGGCAGTGGCCAGATACTGCGACCTCCCTAGCAAACTG
GGGCACGATGGAAGCGGAGCTACTAACTTCAGCCTGCTGAAGCAGGCTGGAGACGTGGAGGAGAACCCTG
GACCTATGTTGATGCCATTGTGTTTCAAGGACGTCCACAGCTTCTTTTCAGCCCTGTTGAGATGGATTTT
GATGATGGTATCAGGCACACTGGTGTCTCTTGGGATGATCAGTCGTCCAAAGATTCGCACCAGAGAGCAG
AAAGAGGCATCCAGCGCACAGGTGACCACTCCAAGCAGTGTGAACTACCATTTTACCCGGCAGTGCAATT
ACAAATGTGGCTTTTGCTTCCACACTGCGAAGACCTCGTTCGTCTTGCCTATTGAAGAGGCAAAGCGAGG
GTTACGACTTCTGAAAGAAGCAGGAATGGAAAAAATCAACTTTTCAGGTGGAGAGCCCTTTCTTCATGAG
AGAGGCTCTTTTCTGGGAGAGTTGGTCCGATACTGCAAACAGGAGTTGCTGCTTCCGAGCGTCAGCATCG
TTAGTAATGGCAGTCTGATCAAAGAATCCTGGTTTCAGAAATACGGTGACTACTTGGACATTCTTGCAGT
ATCTTGCGATAGTTTTAACGAAGACACCAATAAAGTCATTGGCCGAGGTCAGGGCAAGAAGAGCCATTTA
GACAATCTGCATAAAGTTTGTTCCTGGTGCCGGGACTACAAGGTGGCTTTCAAAATCAACTCCGTGATCA
ACACCTACAATGTGGACGAAGATATGACAGAGCAGATCACTGCTCTGAACCCAGTGCGCTGGAAGGTCTT
CCAGTGTCTGCTAATTGATGGTGAAAACGCTGGGGAGAACAGCCTCCGCGAGGCAGAAAAATTTGTCATT
AGTGAGCAGCAATTCCAAGACTTCCTGGACCGCCATAAGAGCGTCAAGTGTCTGGTTCCAGAGTCTAATC
AAAAGATGAGAGACTCTTACCTGATTCTTGATGAATATATGCGCTTCTTGGATTGCCGAGAGGGGAGGAA
AGATCCGTCAAAGTCCGTTCTGGATGTTGGTGTGGAAGAGGCCATCAAGTTCAGTGGTTTTGATGAGAAG
ATGTTCCTCATAAGAGGGGGGAAATATGTGTGGAGCAAGGAAGATATGAAACTGGAGTGGTGAAAGCTTA
AGTTTAAACCGCTGATCAGCCTCGACTGTGCCTTCTAGTTGCCAGCCATCTGTTGTTTGCCCCTCCCCCG
TGCCTTCCTTGACCCTGGAAGGTGCCACTCCCACTGTCCTTTCCTAATAAAATGAGGAAATTGCATCGCA
TTGTCTGAGTAGGTGTCATTCTATTCTGGGGGGTGGGGTGGGGCAGGACAGCAAGGGGGAGGATTGGGAA
GACAATAGCAGGCATGCTGGGGATGCGGTGGGCTCTATGGCTTCTGAGGCGGAAAGAACCAGCTGGGGCT
CTAGGGGGTATCCCC
[124 nt withheld, positions 3026-3149]
C
[91 nt withheld, positions 3151-3241]
A
[49 nt withheld, positions 3243-3291]
CCTTTGACGTTGGAGTCCACGTTCTTT
[37 nt withheld, positions 3319-3355]
ACCCTATCTCGGTCTATTCTTTTGATTTATAAGGGATTTTGCCGATTTCGGCCTATTGGTTAAAAAATGA
GCTGATTTAACAAAAATTTAACGCGAATTAATTCTGTGGAATGTGTGTCAGTTAGGGTGTGGAAAGTCCC
CAGGCTCCCCAGCAGGCAGAAGTATGCAAAGCATGCATCTCAATTAGTCAGCAACCAGGTGTGGAAAGTC
CCCAGGCTCCCCAGCAGGCAGAAGTATGCAAAGCATGCATCTCAATTAGTCAGCAACCATAGTCCCGCCC
CTAACTCCGCCCATCCCGCCCCTAACTCCGCCCAGTTCCGCCCATTCTCCGCCCCATGGCTGACTAATTT
TTTTTATTTATGCAGAGGCCGAGGCCGCCTCTGCCTCTGAGCTATTCCAGAAGTAGTGAGGAGGCTTTTT
TGGAGGCCTAGGCTTTTGCAAAAAGCTCCCGGGAGCTTGTATATCCATTTTCGGATCTGATCAGCACGTG
TTGACAATTAATCATCGGCATAGTATATCGGCATAGTATAATACGACAAGGTGAGGAACTAAACCATGGC
CAAGTTGACCAGTGCCGTTCCGGTGCTCACCGCGCGCGACGTCGCCGGAGCGGTCGAGTTCTGGACCGAC
CGGCTCGGGTTCTCCCGGGACTTCGTGGAGGACGACTTCGCCGGTGTGGTCCGGGACGACGTGACCCTGT
TCATCAGCGCGGTCCAGGACCAGGTGGTGCCGGACAACACCCTGGCCTGGGTGTGGGTGCGCGGCCTGGA
CGAGCTGTACGCCGAGTGGTCGGAGGTCGTGTCCACGAACTTCCGGGACGCCTCCGGGCCGGCCATGACC
GAGATCGGCGAGCAGCCGTGGGGGCGGGAGTTCGCCCTGCGCGACCCGGCCGGCAACTGCGTGCACTTCG
TGGCCGAGGAGCAGGACTGACACGTGCTACGAGATTTCGATTCCACCGCCGCCTTCTATGAAAGGTTGGG
CTTCGGAATCGTTTTCCGGGACGCCGGCTGGATGATCCTCCAGCGCGGGGATCTCATGCTGGAGTTCTTC
GCCCACCCCAACTTGTTTATTGCAGCTTATAATGGTTACAAATAAAGCAATAGCATCACAAATTTCACAA
ATAAAGCATTTTTTTCACTGCATTCTAGTTGTGGTTTGTCCAAACTCATCAATGTATCTTATCATGTCTG
TATACCGTCGACCTCTAGCTAGAGCTTGGCGTAATCATGGTCATAGCTGTTTCCTGTGTGAAATTGTTAT
CCGCTCACAATTCCACACAACATACGAGCCGGAAGCATAAAGTGTAAAGCCTGGGGTGCCTAATGAGTGA
GCTAACTCACATTAATTGCGTTGCGCTCACTGCCCGCTTTCCAGTCGGGAAACCTGTCGTGCCAGCTGCA
TTAATGAATCGGCCAACGCGCGGGGAGAGGCGGTTTGCGTATTGGGCGCTCTTCCGCTTCCTCGCTCACT
GACTCGCTGCGCTCGGTCGTTCGGCTGCGGCGAGCGGTATCAGCTCACTCAAAGGCGGTAATACGGTTAT
CCACAGAATCAGGGGATAACGCAGGAAAGAACATGTGAGCAAAAGGCCAGCAAAAGGCCAGGAACCGTAA
AAAGGCCGCGTTGCTGGCGTTTTTCCATAGGCTCCGCCCCCCTGACGAGCATCACAAAAATCGACGCTCA
AGTCAGAGGTGGCGAAACCCGACAGGACTATAAAGATACCAGGCGTTTCCCCCTGGAAGCTCCCTCGTGC
GCTCTCCTGTTCCGACCCTGCCGCTTACCGGATACCTGTCCGCCTTTCTCCCTTCGGGAAGCGTGGCGCT
TTCTCATAGCTCACGCTGTAGGTATCTCAGTTCGGTGTAGGTCGTTCGCTCCAAGCTGGGCTGTGTGCAC
GAACCCCCCGTTCAGCCCGACCGCTGCGCCTTATCCGGTAACTATCGTCTTGAGTCCAACCCGGTAAGAC
ACGACTTATCGCCACTGGCAGCAGCCACTGGTAACAGGATTAGCAGAGCGAGGTATGTAGGCGGTGCTAC
AGAGTTCTTGAAGTGGTGGCCTAACTACGGCTACACTAGAAGAACAGTATTTGGTATCTGCGCTCTGCTG
AAGCCAGTTACCTTCGGAAAAAGAGTTGGTAGCTCTTGATCCGGCAAACAAACCACCGCTGGTAGCGGTG
GTTTTTTTGTTTGCAAGCAGCAGATTACGCGCAGAAAAAAAGGATCTCAAGAAGATCCTTTGATCTTTTC
TACGGGGTCTGACGCTCAGTGGAACGAAAACTCACGTTAAGGGATTTTGGTCATGAGATTATCAAAAAGG
ATCTTCACCTAGATCCTTTTAAATTAAAAATGAAGTTTTAAATCAATCTAAAGTATATATGAGTAAACTT
GGTCTGACAGTTACCAATGCTTAATCAGTGAGGCACCTATCTCAGCGATCTGTCTATTTCGTTCATCCAT
AGTTGCCTGACTCCCCGTCGTGTAGATAACTACGATACGGGAGGGCTTACCATCTGGCCCCAGTGCTGCA
ATGATACCGCGAGACCCACGCTCACCGGCTCCAGATTTATCAGCAATAAACCAGCCAGCCGGAAGGGCCG
AGCGCAGAAGTGGTCCTGCAACTTTATCCGCCTCCATCCAGTCTATTAATTGTTGCCGGGAAGCTAGAGT
AAGTAGTTCGCCAGTTAATAGTTTGCGCAACGTTGTTGCCATTGCTACAGGCATCGTGGTGTCACGCTCG
TCGTTTGGTATGGCTTCATTCAGCTCCGGTTCCCAACGATCAAGGCGAGTTACATGATCCCCCATGTTGT
GCAAAAAAGCGGTTAGCTCCTTCGGTCCTCCGATCGTTGTCAGAAGTAAGTTGGCCGCAGTGTTATCACT
CATGGTTATGGCAGCACTGCATAATTCTCTTACTGTCATGCCATCCGTAAGATGCTTTTCTGTGACTGGT
GAGTACTCAACCAAGTCATTCTGAGAATAGTGTATGCGGCGACCGAGTTGCTCTTGCCCGGCGTCAATAC
GGGATAATACCGCGCCACATAGCAGAACTTTAAAAGTGCTCATCATTGGAAAACGTTCTTCGGGGCGAAA
ACTCTCAAGGATCTTACCGCTGTTGAGATCCAGTTCGATGTAACCCACTCGTGCACCCAACTGATCTTCA
GCATCTTTTACTTTCACCAGCGTTTCTGGGTGAGCAAAAACAGGAAGGCAAAATGCCGCAAAAAAGGGAA
TAAGGGCGACACGGAAATGTTGAATACTCATACTCTTCCTTTTTCAATATTATTGAAGCATTTATCAGGG
TTATTGTCTCATGAGCGGATACATATTTGAATGTATTTAGAAAAATAAACAAATAGGGGTTCCGCGCACA
TTTCCCCGAAAAGTGCCACCTGACGTC
Features (pLannotate 1.2.2; 22 found; start..end, strand, type, name):
     28..80      -  misc_feature   bom (fragment): basis of mobility region from pBR322
    235..614     +  enhancer       CMV enhancer: human cytomegalovirus immediate early enhancer
    615..818     +  promoter       CMV promoter: human cytomegalovirus (CMV) immediate early promoter
    814..847     +  LTR            5' LTR (truncated) (fragment): truncated 5' long terminal repeat (LTR) from HIV-1
    863..881     +  promoter       T7 promoter: promoter for bacteriophage T7 RNA polymerase
    927..1616    +  CDS            TagBFP: TagBFP is a basic (constitutively fluorescent) blue fluorescent protein published in 2008, derived from Entacmaea quadricolor. It is reported to be a very rapidly-maturing monomer with very low acid sensitivity.
   1686..2720    +  CDS            rsad2: RSAD2_DANRE - Also known as vig1 From Danio rerio (Zebrafish) (Brachydanio rerio).
   2756..2980    +  polyA_signal   bGH poly(A) signal: bovine growth hormone polyadenylation signal
   2984..3005    +  promoter       SV40 promoter (fragment): SV40 enhancer and early promoter
   3026..3454    +  rep_origin     f1 ori (sequence partly withheld): f1 bacteriophage origin of replication; arrow indicates direction of (+) strand synthesis
   3468..3797    +  promoter       SV40 promoter: SV40 enhancer and early promoter
   3845..3892    +  promoter       EM7 promoter: synthetic bacterial promoter&nbsp
   3911..4285    +  CDS            BleoR: antibiotic-binding protein; Sh ble from Streptoalloteichus hindustanus; confers resistance to bleomycin, phleomycin, and Zeocin™
   4295..4420    +  CDS            ble (fragment): BLE_KLEPN - Experimental evidence at protein level: Swiss-Prot protein existence level 1. Binding protein with a strong affinity to the bleomycin family of antibiotics. Binds to CL990; an antimitotic-antibiotic compound. From Klebsiella pneumoniae.
   4415..4536    +  polyA_signal   SV40 poly(A) signal: SV40 polyadenylation signal
   4609..4625    -  protein_bind   lac operator: The lac repressor binds to the lac operator to inhibit transcription in E. coli. This inhibition can be relieved by adding lactose or isopropyl-β-D-thiogalactopyranoside (IPTG). lac repressor encoded by lacI
   4633..4663    -  promoter       lac promoter: promoter for the E. coli lac operon
   4678..4699    -  protein_bind   CAP binding site: CAP binding activates transcription in the presence of cAMP. E. coli catabolite activator protein
   4712..4804    -  CDS            lacI (fragment): lac repressor; lacI; The lac repressor binds to the lac operator to inhibit transcription in E. coli. This inhibition can be relieved by adding lactose or isopropyl-β-D-thiogalactopyranoside (IPTG).
   4987..5575    -  rep_origin     ori: high-copy-number ColE1/pMB1/pBR322/pUC origin of replication
   5746..6606    -  CDS            AmpR: β-lactamase; bla; confers resistance to ampicillin, carbenicillin, and related antibiotics
   6607..6711    -  promoter       AmpR promoter: bla
