[The description below was written by a language model from this plasmid's Addgene catalogue record and pLannotate feature annotations shown in this document.]
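Description:
pcDNA3.1-Zeo-BFP-P2A-ppViperin is a 6.7 kb mammalian-type expression plasmid of the pcDNA3.1 family. It is propagated in E. coli through a high-copy ColE1/pUC origin with ampicillin selection (AmpR under its own bla promoter), and it also carries an f1 origin for single-stranded DNA production. For selection in transfected cells it carries a Zeocin resistance cassette in which the Sh ble gene (BleoR) sits behind both the SV40 early promoter and the bacterial EM7 promoter and is followed by the SV40 poly(A) signal. The catalogue names the backbone as a hygromycin version of pcDNA3.1, but both the listed selectable marker and the annotated sequence indicate Zeocin.

The payload is a single bicistronic-style open reading frame driven by the CMV immediate-early enhancer and promoter and terminated by the bGH poly(A) signal, with a T7 promoter upstream of the insert. The annotated sequence contains TagBFP followed, after a short gap consistent with the P2A self-cleaving peptide named in the plasmid title, by a coding sequence matching rsad2 (viperin, also called vig1). The P2A element causes ribosomal skipping, so the blue fluorescent protein and viperin are produced as separate polypeptides from one transcript, letting blue fluorescence mark the cells that express the interferon-induced antiviral protein.

The record is internally inconsistent. The purpose and insert-name fields describe a chinook salmon protein kinase R (otPKRML), whereas the plasmid name, the listed species Pimephales promelas (fathead minnow) and the sequence annotation all point to viperin. The BFP is also attributed to Aequorea victoria in the catalogue, while the annotation identifies TagBFP, which derives from Entacmaea quadricolor.
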