Addgene plasmid #217482: pcDNA3.1-Zeo-BFP-P2A-ppViperin
Purpose: Expression of Blue Fluorescent Protein - P2A - medium length protein kinase R from chinook salmon
Depositing lab: Bertrand Collet.
Backbone
  Vector backbone: pcDNA3.1-(-)-Hyg
  Vector type: Mammalian Expression
  Selectable markers: Zeocin
Growth in bacteria
  Bacterial resistance: Ampicillin, 100 μg/mL
  Growth temperature: 37°C
  Growth strain: DH5alpha
  Copy number: High Copy
Gene/Insert
  Gene/Insert name: BFP-P2A-otPKRML
  Species: Pimephales promelas, Aequorea victoria
  Promoter: CMV
  Cloning method: Restriction Enzyme; 5′ cloning site XhoI (not destroyed); 3′ cloning site EcoRV (destroyed during cloning)
  Sequencing primers: 5′ GGCTAACTAGAGAACCCACTG; 3′ GGCAACTAGAAGGCACAGTC
Terms and licenses: Academic/Nonprofit Terms; Industry Terms: Not Available to Industry
How to cite: pcDNA3.1-Zeo-BFP-P2A-ppViperin was a gift from Bertrand Collet (Addgene plasmid # 217482 ; http://n2t.net/addgene:217482 ; RRID:Addgene_217482)
